>Addgene plasmid #225163 | pHBJT012 | addgene full sequence | sequence record 444678 | Addgene NGS Result
AAAAAAAACACACAAAGGTCTAGCGGAATTTACAGAGGGTCTAGCAGAATTTACAAGTTTTCCAGCAAAG
GTCTAGCAGAATTTACAGATACCCACAACTCAAAGGAAAAGGACTAGTAATTATCATTGACTAGCCCATC
TCAATTGGTATAGTGATTAAAATCACCTAGACCAATTGAGATGTATGTCTGAATTAGTTGTTTTCAAAGC
AAATGAACTAGCGATTAGTCGCTATGACTTAACGGAGCATGAAACCAAGCTAATTTTATGCTGTGTGGCA
CTACTCAACCCCACGATTGAAAACCCTACAAGGAAAGAACGGACGGTATCGTTCACTTATAACCAATACG
CTCAGATGATGAACATCAGTAGGGAAAATGCTTATGGTGTATTAGCTAAAGCAACCAGAGAGCTGATGAC
GAGAACTGTGGAAATCAGGAATCCTTTGGTTAAAGGCTTTGAGATTTTCCAGTGGACAAACTATGCCAAG
TTCTCAAGCGAAAAATTAGAATTAGTTTTTAGTGAAGAGATATTGCCTTATCTTTTCCAGTTAAAAAAAT
TCATAAAATATAATCTGGAACATGTTAAGTCTTTTGAAAACAAATACTCTATGAGGATTTATGAGTGGTT
ATTAAAAGAACTAACACAAAAGAAAACTCACAAGGCAAATATAGAGATTAGCCTTGATGAATTTAAGTTC
ATGTTAATGCTTGAAAATAACTACCATGAGTTTAAAAGGCTTAACCAATGGGTTTTGAAACCAATAAGTA
AAGATTTAAACACTTACAGCAATATGAAATTGGTGGTTGATAAGCGAGGCCGCCCGACTGATACGTTGAT
TTTCCAAGTTGAACTAGATAGACAAATGGATCTCGTAACCGAACTTGAGAACAACCAGATAAAAATGAAT
GGTGACAAAATACCAACAACCATTACATCAGATTCCTACCTACATAACGGACTAAGAAAAACACTACACG
ATGCTTTAACTGCAAAAATTCAGCTCACCAGTTTTGAGGCAAAATTTTTGAGTGACATGCAAAGTAAGTA
TGATCTCAATGGTTCGTTCTCATGGCTCACGCAAAAACAACGAACCACACTAGAGAACATACTGGCTAAA
TACGGAAGGATCTGAGGTTCTTATGGCTCTTGTATCTATCAGTGAAGCATCAAGACTAACAAACAAAAGT
AGAACAACTGTTCACCGTTACATATCAAAGGGAAAACTGTCCATATGCACAGATGAAAACGGTGTAAAAA
AGATAGATACATCAGAGCTTTTACGAGTTTTTGGTGCATTCAAAGCTGTTCACCATGAACAGATCGACAA
TGTAACAGATGAACAGCATGTAACACCTAATAGAACAGGTGAAACCAGTAAAACAAAGCAACTAGAACAT
GAAATTGAACACCTGAGACAACTTGTTACAGCTCAACAGTCACACATAGACAGCCTGAAACAGGCGATGC
TGCTTATCGAATCAAAGCTGCCGACAACACGGGAGCCAGTGACGCCTCCCGTGGGGAAAAAATCATGGCA
ATTCTGGAAGAAATAGCGCTTTCAGCCGGCAAACCGGCTGAAGCCGGATCTGCGATTCTGATAACAAACT
AGCAACACCAGAACAGCCCGTTTGCGGGCAGCAAAACCCGTACTTTTGGACGTTCCGGCGGTTTTTTGTG
GCGAGTGGTGTTCGGGCGGTGCGCGCAAGATCCATTATGTTAAACGGGCGAGTTTACATCTCAAAACCGC
CCGCTTAACACCATCAGAAATCCTCAGCGCGATTTTAAGCACCAACCCCCCCCCGTAACACCCAAATCCA
TACTGAAAGTGGCTTTGTTGAATAAATCAGATTTCGGGTAAGTCTCCTAGGCACCAATAACTGCCTTAGG
TGGCGGTACTTGGGTCGATATCAAAGTGCATCACTTCTTCCCGTATGCCCAACTTTGTATAGAGAGCCAC
TGCGGGATCGTCACCGTAATCTGCTTGCACGTAGATCACATAAGCACCAAGCGCGTTGGCCTCATGCTTG
AGGAGATTGATGAGCGCGGTGGCAATGCCCTGCCTCCGGTGCTCGCCGGAGACTGCGAGATCATAGATAT
AGATCTCACTACGCGGCTGCTCAAACTTGGGCAGAACGTAAGCCGCGAGAGCGCCAACAACCGCTTCTTG
GTCGAAGGCAGCAAGCGCGATGAATGTCTTACTACGGAGCAAGTTCCCGAGGTAATCGGAGTCCGGCTGA
TGTTGGGAGTAGGTGGCTACGTCTCCGAACTCACGACCGAAAAGATCAAGAGCAGCCCGCATGGATTTGA
CTTGGTCAGGGCCGAGCCTACATGTGCGAATGATGCCCATACTTGAGCCACCTAACTTTGTTTTAGGGCG
ACTGCCCTGCTGCGTAACATCGTTGCTGCTGCGTAACATTTTAGCTTCCTTAGCTCCTGAAAATCTCGAT
AACTCAAAAAATACGCCCGGTAGTGATCTTATTTCATTATGGTGAAAGTTGGAACCTCTTACGTGCCGAT
CAACGTCTCATTTTCGCCAAAAGTTGGCCCAGGGCTTCCCGGTATCAACAGGGACACCAGGATTTATTTA
TTCTGCGAAGTGATCTTCCGTCACAGGTATTTATTCGGCGCAAAGTGCGTCGGGTGATGCTGCCAACTTA
CTGATTTAGTGTATGATGGTGTTTTTGAGGTGCTCCAGTGGCTTCTGTTTCTATCAGCTGTCCCTCCTGT
TCAGCTACTGACGGGGTGGTGCGTAACGGCAAAAGCACCGCCGGACATCAGCGCCATTCGCCATTCAGGC
TGCGCAACTGTTGGGAAGGGCGATCGGTGCGGGCCTCTTCGCTATTACGCCAGCTGGCGAAAGGGGGATG
TGCTGCAAGGCGATTAAGTTGGGTAACGCCAGGGTTTTCCCAGTCACGACGTTGTAAAACGACGGCCAGT
GCCAAGCTTGCATGCCTGCAGGTCGACTCTAGAGGATCCCCGGGGACTACAAAGACGATGACGACAAGTA
ATGATAGGGTACCGAGCTCGAATTCGTAATCATGTCATAGCTGTTTCCTGTGTGAAATTGTTATCCGCTC
ACAATTCCACACAACATACGAGCCGGAAGCATAAAGTGTAAAGCCTGGGGTGCCTAATGAGTGAGCTAAC
TCACATTAATTGCGTTGCGCTCACTGCCCGCTTTCCAGTCGGGAAACCTGTCGTGCCAGCTGCATTAATG
AATCGGCCAACGCGCGGGGAGAGGCGGTTTGCGTATTGGGCGCTCCTCGCTAACGGATTCACCACTCCGC
AGACCCGCCATAAAACGCCCTGAGAAGCCCGTGACGGGCTTTTCTTGTATTATGGGTAGTTTCCTTGCAT
GAATCCATAAAAGGCGCCTGTAGTGCCATTTACCCCCATTCACTGCCAGAGCCGTGAGCGCAGCGAACTG
AATGTCACGAAAAAGACAGCGACTCAGGTGCCTGATGGTCGGAGACAAAAGGAATATTCAGCGATTTGCC
CGAGCTTGCGAGGGTGCTACTTAAGCCTTTAGGGTTTTAAGGTCTGTTTTGTAGAGGAGCAAACAGCGTT
TGCGACATCCTTTTGTAATACTGCGGAACTGACTAAAGTAGTGAGTTATACACAGGGCTGGGATCTATTC
TTTTTATCTTTTTTTATTCTTTCTTTATTCTATAAATTATAACCACTTGAATATAAAC
Features (pLannotate 1.2.2; 13 found; start..end, strand, type, name):
    185..1135    +  CDS            Rep101: RepA protein needed for replication with the pSC101 origin; rep101
   1886..2419    -  CDS            GmR: gentamycin acetyltransferase; aacC1; confers resistance to gentamycin
   2420..2522    -  promoter       cat promoter: promoter of the E. coli cat gene encoding chloramphenicol acetyltransferase
   2643..2784    +  mobile_element IS1 (fragment): prokaryotic transposable element IS1
   2787..2941    -  CDS            lacZα (fragment): LacZα fragment of β-galactosidase; lacZ fragment
   2944..2984    -  misc_feature   MCS (fragment): pUC18/19 multiple cloning site
   2984..3004    +  CDS            3xFLAG (fragment): three tandem FLAG® epitope tags
   3017..3035    -  misc_feature   MCS (fragment): pUC18/19 multiple cloning site
   3068..3084    -  protein_bind   lac operator: The lac repressor binds to the lac operator to inhibit transcription in E. coli. This inhibition can be relieved by adding lactose or isopropyl-β-D-thiogalactopyranoside (IPTG). lac repressor encoded by lacI
   3092..3122    -  promoter       lac promoter: promoter for the E. coli lac operon
   3137..3158    -  protein_bind   CAP binding site: CAP binding activates transcription in the presence of cAMP. E. coli catabolite activator protein
   3171..3263    -  CDS            lacI (fragment): lac repressor; lacI; The lac repressor binds to the lac operator to inhibit transcription in E. coli. This inhibition can be relieved by adding lactose or isopropyl-β-D-thiogalactopyranoside (IPTG).
   3613..137     +  rep_origin     pSC101 ori (across the origin): low-copy replication origin that requires the Rep101 protein
