[The description below was written by a language model from this plasmid's Addgene catalogue record and pLannotate feature annotations shown in this document.]
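Description:
pHBJT012 is an empty, low-copy bacterial cloning and expression backbone of about 3.7 kb, part of a plasmid series built for rapid sub-cloning and use across various Enterobacteriaceae. The parent backbone is listed as unknown, but replication depends on the pSC101 origin together with its cognate RepA (Rep101) protein, both of which are annotated and account for the low copy number. Selection is by gentamicin, conferred by the aacC1 gentamicin acetyltransferase gene, which in the annotation sits directly downstream of a cat gene promoter. A short IS1 fragment and a small lacI remnant are also detected; these look like leftovers from the source sequences rather than functional parts.

The cloning region derives from pUC18: a CAP binding site, lac promoter and lac operator lie upstream of the multiple cloning site and a lacZα fragment. The polylinker is split into two annotated fragments by a FLAG epitope sequence inserted at the SmaI site. The software labels this as a 3xFLAG fragment, but the record describes a single short FLAG tag. A SmaI site remains immediately upstream of the epitope, so a blunt-ended open reading frame lacking a stop codon can be inserted in frame to gain a C-terminal FLAG tag for detection or purification. The tag lies on the opposite strand from the lac promoter, so a tagged insert is not driven by that promoter. The record names no other promoter for the insert, which suggests that genes are cloned with their own promoter or that the tagged cassette is later moved to another vector.
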