Addgene plasmid #225163: pHBJT012
Purpose: (Empty Backbone) Low copy cloning vector for integration of C-terminal FLAG epitope tag (GmR). SmaI restriction site immediately upstream of the FLAG epitope. FLAG epitope in opposite orientation of lac promoter.
Depositing lab: Jenny-Lee Thomassin. Depositing organization: University of Saskatchewan. Publication: Generation of a plasmid series for rapid sub-cloning and use in various Enterobacteriaceae. Braun HG, Kanwal N, Rivera Lopez LF, Thomassin JL. J Biosci Bioeng. 2024 Sep 6:S1389-1723(24)00253-6. doi: 10.1016/j.jbiosc.2024.08.006. PubMed 39244484.
Backbone
  Vector backbone: Unknown
  Backbone size (bp): 3662
  Vector type: Bacterial Expression, Synthetic Biology
  Tag / fusion protein: FLAG epitope tag (35 bp) (C terminal on insert)
Growth in bacteria
  Bacterial resistance: Gentamicin, 10 μg/mL
  Growth temperature: 37°C
  Growth strain: DH5alpha
  Copy number: Low Copy
Gene/Insert
  Gene/Insert name: None
  Tag / fusion protein: FLAG epitope tag (35 bp) (C terminal on insert)
Terms and licenses: Academic/Nonprofit Terms; Industry Terms: Not Available to Industry
Depositor comments: Low copy plasmid (pSC101 ori and repA), pUC18 MCS with FLAG epitope integrated at SmaI site, confers gentamycin resistance
How to cite: pHBJT012 was a gift from Jenny-Lee Thomassin (Addgene plasmid # 225163 ; http://n2t.net/addgene:225163 ; RRID:Addgene_225163)
